Addgene plasmid #60041: pCI-FLAG-mTUT4
Purpose: Mammalian expression of FLAG-tagged mouse TUT4
Depositing lab: Zissimos Mourelatos. Depositing organization: University of Pennsylvania. Publication: A MicroRNA Precursor Surveillance System in Quality Control of MicroRNA Synthesis. Liu X, Zheng Q, Vrettos N, Maragkakis M, Alexiou P, Gregory BD, Mourelatos Z. Mol Cell. 2014 Aug 27. pii: S1097-2765(14)00610-8. doi: 10.1016/j.molcel.2014.07.017. PubMed 25175028.
Backbone
  Vector backbone: pCI
  Backbone size w/o insert (bp): 4000
  Total vector size (bp): 8900
  Vector type: Mammalian Expression
Growth in bacteria
  Bacterial resistance: Ampicillin, 100 μg/mL
  Growth temperature: 37°C
  Growth strain: DH5alpha
  Copy number: High Copy
Gene/Insert
  Gene/Insert name: TUT4 (alt name: Zcchc11)
  Species: M. musculus (mouse)
  Insert size (bp): 4900
  Entrez Gene: Tut4 (a.k.a. 6030404K05Rik, 9230115F04Rik, PPAPD3, Tent, Tent3a, Zcchc11, mKIAA0191)
  Promoter: CMV
  Tag / fusion protein: FLAG (N terminal on insert)
  Cloning method: Restriction Enzyme; 5′ cloning site BclI (unknown if destroyed); 3′ cloning site NotI (unknown if destroyed)
  Sequencing primers: 5′ T7
Terms and licenses: Academic/Nonprofit Terms; Industry Terms: Not Available to Industry
How to cite: pCI-FLAG-mTUT4 was a gift from Zissimos Mourelatos (Addgene plasmid # 60041 ; http://n2t.net/addgene:60041 ; RRID:Addgene_60041)
