[The description below was written by a language model from this plasmid's Addgene catalogue record.]
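Description:
pCI-FLAG-mTUT4 is a mammalian expression plasmid built on the pCI backbone (about 4 kb) carrying the mouse Tut4 coding sequence, also known as Zcchc11, as an insert of roughly 4.9 kb, for a total size of about 8.9 kb. It is maintained in E. coli as a high-copy plasmid under ampicillin selection. The record lists no mammalian selection marker, so the construct appears suited to transient transfection rather than to drug-selected stable lines. No feature table is provided, so elements such as the origin of replication and the polyadenylation signal are not itemised here.

Expression of the insert is driven by the CMV promoter, a strong constitutive promoter active in many mammalian cell types. A FLAG epitope is fused to the N terminus of TUT4, allowing the protein to be detected by western blot or immunofluorescence and recovered by anti-FLAG immunoprecipitation or affinity purification without needing a TUT4-specific antibody. The insert was placed by restriction cloning between BclI and NotI sites, though whether those sites survived ligation is not recorded. A T7 primer is listed for sequencing into the 5′ end of the insert.

TUT4 is a terminal uridylyltransferase that adds non-templated uridines to the 3′ ends of RNAs, including microRNA precursors. The plasmid comes from a study of a surveillance system governing quality control of microRNA precursors during microRNA synthesis. This fits its use for overexpressing tagged mouse TUT4 in cultured cells to examine its activity, interactions or effects on precursor processing.
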