>Addgene plasmid #60041 | pCI-FLAG-mTUT4 | depositor partial sequence | sequence record 95897 | pCI-FLAG-mTUT4 sequence 4959 bps
ATGGACTACAAAGACGATGACGACAAGGAAGAGCCCAAGACTTCTAAAAACGAAAATCATGAACCAAAGA
AGAATATTATTTGTGAAGAAAGCAAAGCAGTTAAAATTATATCTAATCAAACCTTGAAGCCTAGAAATGA
TAAGTCAGAAATTGGGACCAGCTCTCTGAATAGAAATAGTAGTAAAAAAACCAAGCAAAATGATATTTGT
ATAGAAAAAACAGAAGCTAAATCATGTAAAGTAAACGCTGCCAGTGTTCCAGGCCCTAAAGATTTGGGGT
TAGTACATCGAGATCAAAGTCATTGCAAAATGAAAAAGTTACCAAATTCACCCATGAAAGCCCAGAAGGG
ATCTTCACAGACAAAATTAGAAAAGACACCTAGTTTACAGACAAAAGCAGAAAAAGTACCAAAGTCTCCA
AATTTACCAGTAAAAGCAGAAAAAGCGCCCTGTACAACAGCAGAAGCAACAACAGAAAAAGCACTTAATT
CACAGAGAAAAGAAGAAAACACACCCACTTCTCAGATGAAATTACAGAAGACACCCAGATCACCTTTAGA
GCCAGAAAATGTGCCCAGTTTACTATTGAAAGAAAATGTGAAACAGACAGAATCACAACAGACTGGGAAG
AAACTTACAAGCTCCTTTGTTTCTATGGATAAAAGGAAGAGTGAAGCTCTACAGGGAGAAAAGTCAGCTC
TGGAAAACTCATCACTATCTCAGAAGCAGCAGACTCAGACAGATAATATTGCTGATTCTGATGACAGTGC
TTCAGGGATTGAAGATACAGCAGATGATTTGAGTAAAATGAAGAGTGAGGAATCTAACAAAGAAAATTCT
TCTGAGATGGACTATTTAGAAAATGCCACTGTAATAGATGAATCTGCTTTGACACCTGAGCAGAGGCTAG
GCTTGAAACAAGCAGAAGAACGTCTAGAAAGAGATCACATCTTCCGACTTGAAAAACGGTCACCAGAATA
TACCAATTGCCGCTATCTATGCAAACTTTGCTTAATTCACATTGAAAACATCCAAGGAGCACATAAACAT
ATAAAAGAAAAACGACATAAGAAAAATATTTTGGAAAAACAAGAAGAGAGTGAACTTCGGTCTCTTCCAT
CTCCTTCCTCTGCTCACTTGGCTGCTTTAAGTGTTGCAGTTGTTGAGTTAGCAAAAGAACAAGGAATAAC
AGATGATGACCTCAGAATCCGCCAGGACATTGTGGAGGAAATGTCAAAGGTTATAATGACATTTTTACCA
GAATGTTCACTGAGGTTGTATGGTTCATCTCTGACAAAGTTTGCTCTGAAAAGCAGTGATGTTAATATAG
ATATAAAATTTCCTCCCAAGATGAATCATCCAGATCTTCTGATACAAGTGCTTGGAATTCTGAAAAAAAG
TGCATTATATATAGATGTGGAATCTGATTTTCATGCTAAAGTTCCTGTTGTGGTGTGCAAAGATCGGAAA
AGTGCTTTACTGTGTAGAGTAAGTGCAGGAAATGATATGGCGTGTCTCACAACTGACTTACTTGCTGCTC
TTGGCAAAGTGGAACCCGTCTTCACTCCCTTAGTGCTAGCTTTTCGCTATTGGGCTAAGCTGTGCTATAT
TGACTCCCAAACTGATGGTGGAATCCCTTCTTACTGCTTTGCTTTGATGGTGATGTTTTTTCTTCAACAA
AGAAAACCCCCTCTTCTTCCTTGCTTACTTGGAAGTTGGATTGAAGGCTTTGACCCGAAAAGAATGGATG
ACTTTCAGCTGAAGGGCATAGTAGAAGAGAAGTTTGTGAAGTGGGAATATAATTCAAGTAGTGCAACTGA
GAAAAACTTAATTGCTGATGAAAACAAAGCTAAGGCAGACGAACCAAAAGATGATACCAAGAAGACAGAA
ACAGACAACCAAAGTAATGCTGCGAAGGCAAAACATGGCAAATCTCCTTTAACATTGGAAGCACCAAATC
AGGTACCCTTGGGACAGTTGTGGTTGGAGCTGCTAAAATTTTACACACTGGATTTTGCTTTGGAGGAATA
TGTCATATGTGTACGGATACAAGATATTCTAACTAGAGAGAACAAAAACTGGCCTAAAAGGCGGATAGCC
ATTGAAGATCCATTTTCAGTCAAGAGGAATGTTGCCCGGAGCTTAAACAGCCAGCTTGTATACGAATATG
TTGTGGAAAGATTCAGAGCAGCTTATCGATATTTTGCCTGTCCTCAAAAGAAGGGTGGAAATAAATCTAC
AATGGATCCTAAGAAGAAAGAGAAGGGGAAGCTAAGCAGTAAGAAACCAGTGAAGTCTGATTGTTCGGCA
ACCAATTGTTGCATTCTTGGGGAAAGTGCAGAAAAAATACATATGGAAAGAGGCCAACCTGCTAAACATG
ATGAAACGGAGTTTACATCACAGAGATGTATTGTTGATAATGACAGTTTATTGGTAAATGAACTAGGTTT
GGCTAACCATGGACAAGCTTCTTCATCTCTTTCTACTGCCAGTGGAGGCAGTGACTTAAAGCAAAAATCA
GCTGAGAAACAAGGTGATTTAACACCTTCAGAAACTTCCTTAAAGAAGGAACTCAGCCAGTGTATTTGCA
TTGGGACCCCTGATGGAGCTGAATCTGCTGGAACAGACTGCAGATCAAACTTAGAAATGGACAGTTCACA
TCAGATTGTGTGCAACAATGTATCTGCTACCTCTTGCAACTGCAAAGCTACAGAAGTTACTTCTGACCTT
GTTGATGAGGATAACCTCCCCTCCCAGGAATTATATTATGTGTTTGATAAGTTCATTTTAACCTCTGGCA
AGCCGCCAACAATAGTATGCAGCATCTGCAAAAAGGATGGCCATTCAAAAAATGATTGTCCAGAGGATTT
CAGGAAAATTGATCTAAAACCTCTACCACCAATGACAAACCGATTTCGAGAAATACTTGATTTAGTATGT
AAAAGATGTTTTGATGAATTATCACCGCCTTGCTCTGAACAACACAACAGGGAACAAATTTTAATTGGCT
TGGAAAAGTTTATTCAAAAAGAATATGATGAAAAAGCAAGATTGTGCTTATTTGGTTCTTCTAAGAATGG
ATTTGGATTCCGAGATAGTGATCTGGATATTTGTATGACTCTGGAAGGCCATGAAAATGCAGAGAAATTA
AACTGTAAAGAAATAATTGAAAATTTGGCGAAAATTCTTAAGAGGCATCCAGGTTTAAGAAACATTCTGC
CTATAACTACTGCCAAAGTGCCTATTGTAAAATTTGAACACAGGAGAAGTGGACTAGAAGGTGATATCAG
TTTATATAACACATTGGCTCAACACAACACAAGAATGCTAGCTACTTATGCAGCTATTGATCCTAGAGTA
CAGTACTTGGGATATACTATGAAAGTGTTTGCAAAGCGCTGTGACATTGGAGATGCATCTCGGGGAAGTT
TATCTTCATATGCTTACATCCTTATGGTGCTGTACTTTCTGCAGCAAAGAAAGCCACCAGTTATCCCAGT
TCTACAAGAGATCTTTGATGGGAAGCAGATTCCGCAGAGAATGGTTGATGGATGGAATGCCTTTTTCTTT
GATAAAACAGAAGAGCTGAAAAAGCGTTTACCTTCACTTGGGAAGAACACGGAATCACTGGGAGAGCTTT
GGTTAGGACTGCTTCGCTTCTATACAGAAGAGTTTGATTTTAAGGAGTATGTAATCAGTATTCGGCAGAA
GAAGCTGCTGACCACTTTTGAAAAGCAGTGGACTTCTAAATGCATTGCAATTGAAGATCCTTTTGACTTG
AATCATAACCTTGGTGCTGGTGTTTCTAGAAAAATGACTAATTTTATTATGAAGGCGTTTATCAATGGAA
GGAAACTTTTTGGTACCCCCTTTTATCCACTCATTGGCAGAGAAGCTGAGTACTTCTTTGATTCAAGAGT
ACTAACAGATGGAGAGTTGGCTCCTAATGATCGTTGTTGCCGTGTGTGTGGAAAAATAGGTCACTACATG
AAAGACTGTCCCAAAAGGAAAAGACTAAAGAAGAAAGACAGTGAAGAAGAGAAGGAAGGGAACGAAGAAG
AAAAAGACTCCCGTGACCTTCTTGACTCCCGAGACCTTAGGTGTTTCATATGTGGAGATGCTGGACATGT
TCGCCGCGAATGCCCAGAGGTCAAGATGGCCCGCCAGAGGAATAGTAGTGTGGCAGCAGCCCAGCTGGTC
CGTAACCTTGTAAATGCTCAGCAGGTGGCTGGTTCAGCGCAGCAACAGAGTGACCAGTCCATAAGGACCA
GACAGTCTTCAGAATGTTCTGATTCACCATCTTATTCTCCTCAGCCTCAGCCTTTTCCACAGAATTCTCC
CCAACCATCTGCTCTTCCCCCACCTCCATCCCAGCCAGGATCCCAGCCTAAGCTTGGCCCACCCCAGCAG
GGAGGGCAGCCCCCTCATCAGGTTCAGATGCCCTTGTATAACTTTCCTCAGTCACCTCCAGCTCATTATT
CACCCATGCACAGTATGGGGTTACTGCCAATGCACCCCCTGCAGATCCCTGCCCCATCGTGGCCCATCCA
CGGCCCGATGCTGCACTCTGCACCTGGCAGCACCCCCAGCAACATTGGCTTGAATGATCCCAGCATCATC
TTTGCACAGCCTGCTGCCAGGCCCATGGCAATTCCCAGCCCTTCTCACGATGGACACTGGCCTCGGACCG
TGGCTCCCAATTCCCTGGTGAACAATGGTGCAGTGGGTAATTCGGAGCCACGCTTTCGAGGACTAAATCC
TCCAATTCCATGGGAACATGCACCACGCCATTTCCCCCTTGTCCCAGCTTCGTGGCCTTACGGTTTGCAT
CAAAATTTCATGCATCAGGGAAATCCAAGATTTCAGCCCAAACCCTTCTATGCTCAAGCAGACAGATGTG
CCACGCGTCGCTGTAGAGAGCGCTGTCCCCACCCACCACGAGGAAACGTGTCCGAGTAA
