>Addgene plasmid #60041 | pCI-FLAG-mTUT4 | addgene partial sequence | sequence record 99690 | pMT2-F 5'-TTGCCTTTCTCTCCACAGGT-3'
GAGTCTTAATACGACTCACTATAGGCTAGCCTCGAGACCATGGACTACAAAGACGATGACGACAAGGAAG
AGCCCAAGACTTCTAAAAACGAAAATCATGAACCAAAGAAGAATATTATTTGTGAAGAAAGCAAAGCAGT
TAAAATTATATCTAATCAAACCTTGAAGCCTAGAAATGATAAGTCAGAAATTGGGACCAGCTCTCTGAAT
AGAAATAGTAGTAAAAAAACCAAGCAAAATGATATTTGTATAGAAAAAACAGAAGCTAAATCATGTAAAG
TAAACGCTGCCAGTGTTCCAGGCCCTAAAGATTTGGGGTTAGTACATCGAGATCAAAGTCATTGCAAAAT
GAAAAAGTTACCAAATTCACCCATGAAAGCCCAGAAGGGATCTTCACAGACAAAATTAGAAAAGACACCT
AGTTTACAGACAAAAGCAGAAAAAGTACCAAAGTCTCCAAATTTACCAGTAAAAGCAGAAAAAGCGCCCT
GTACAACAGCAGAAGCAACAACAGAAAAAGCACTTAATTCACAGAGAAAAGAAGAAAACACACCCACTTC
TCAGATGAAATTACAGAAGACACCCAGATCACCTTTAGAGCCAGAAAATGTGCCCAGTTTACTATTGAAA
GAAAATGTGAAACAGACAGAATCACAACAGACTGGGAAGAAACTTACAAGCTCCTTTGTTTCTATGGATA
AAAGGAAGAGTGAAGCTCTACAGGGAGAAAAGTCAGCTCTGGAAAACTCATCACTATCTCAGAAGCAGCA
GACTCAGACAGATAATATTGCTGATTCTGATGACAGTGCTTCA
