>Addgene plasmid #60041 | pCI-FLAG-mTUT4 | addgene partial sequence | sequence record 99692 | EBV-rev 5'-GTGGTTTGTCCAAACTCATC-3'
CAGAGGAATAGTAGTGTGGCAGCAGCCCAGCTGGTCCGTAACCTTGTAAATGCTCAGCAGGTGGCTGGTT
CAGCGCAGCAACAGAGTGACCAGTCCATAAGGACCAGACAGTCTTCAGAATGTTCTGATTCACCATCTTA
TTCTCCTCAGCCTCAGCCTTTTCCACAGAATTCTCCCCAACCATCTGCTCTTCCCCCACCTCCATCCCAG
CCAGGATCCCAGCCTAAGCTTGGCCCACCCCAGCAGGGAGGGCAGCCCCCTCATCAGGTTCAGATGCCCT
TGTATAACTTTCCTCAGTCACCTCCAGCTCATTATTCACCCATGCACAGTATGGGGTTACTGCCAATGCA
CCCCCTGCAGATCCCTGCCCCATCGTGGCCCATCCACGGCCCGATGCTGCACTCTGCACCTGGCAGCACC
CCCAGCAACATTGGCTTGAATGATCCCAGCATCATCTTTGCACAGCCTGCTGCCAGGCCCATGGCAATTC
CCAGCCCTTCTCACGATGGACACTGGCCTCGGACCGTGGCTCCCAATTCCCTGGTGAACAATGGTGCAGT
GGGTAATTCGGAGCCACGCTTTCGAGGACTAAATCCTCCAATTCCATGGGAACATGCACCACGCCATTTC
CCCCTTGTCCCAGCTTCGTGGCCTTACGGTTTGCATCAAAATTTCATGCATCAGGGAAATCCAAGATTTC
AGCCCAAACCCTTCTATGCTCAAGCAGACAGATGTGCCACGCGTCGCTGTAGAGAGCGCTGTCCCCACCC
ACCACGAGGAAACGTGTCCGAGTAA
